>Addgene plasmid #18859 | pEX-SP-YFP-STIM1(D76A) | addgene partial sequence | sequence record 24865 | EGFP-C 5'-CATGGTCCTGCTGGAGTTCGTG-3'
NNNNNNNNCTCGGNNTGGACGAGCTGTACAAGTCCGGATCAACAAGTTTGTACAAAAAAGCAGGCTCCCT
CAGCCATAGTCACAGTGAGAAGGCGACAGGAACCAGCTCGGGGGCCAACTCTGAGGAGTCCACTGCAGCA
GAGTTTTGCCGAATTGACAAGCCCCTGTGTCACAGTGAGGATGAGAAACTCAGCTTCGAGGCAGTCCGTA
ACATCCACAAACTGATGGCCGATGATGCCAATGGTGATGTGGATGTGGAAGAAAGTGATGAGTTCCTGAG
GGAAGACCTCAATTACCATGACCCAACAGTGAAACACAGCACCTTCCATGGTGAGGATAAGCTCATCAGC
GTGGAGGACCTGTGGAAGGCATGGAAGTCATCAGAAGTATACAATTGGACCGTGGATGAGGTGGTACAGT
GGCTGATCACATATGTGGAGCTGCCTCAGTATGAGGAGACCTTCCGGAAGCTGCAGCTCAGTGGCCATGC
CATGCCAAGGCTGGCTGTCACCAACACCACCATGACAGGGACTGTGCTGAAGATGACAGACCGGAGTCAT
CGGCAGAAGCTGCAGCTGAAGGCTCTGGATACAGTGCTCTTTGGGCCTCCTCTCTTGACTCGCCATAATC
ACCTCAAGGACTTCATGCTGGTGGTGTCTATCGTTATTGGTGTGGGCGGCTGCTGGTTTGCCTATATCCA
GAACCGTTACTCCAAGGAGCACATGAAGAAGATGATGAANGACTTGGANGGGTTACACCGAGCTGANCAG
ANTCTGCATGANCTTCNNNAAGGCTGCACNNNCCCNNNGANCACCGCACANNGGNNNTGGANAAGGTCCA
TCNNGNAAAANNAGCTGCNNGANNANATCNNNCNTNNNNTAANNNN
