[The description below was written by a language model from this plasmid's Addgene catalogue record.]
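Description:
pEX-SP-YFP-STIM1(D76A) is a mammalian expression plasmid built on an Invitrogen Gateway destination backbone of roughly 5 kb. It is propagated in E. coli under kanamycin selection and carries a neomycin marker, so transfected mammalian cells can be selected with G418. The record does not state the promoter driving the insert, the origin of replication or the copy number, and no feature table is provided. The insert was introduced by Gateway recombination and is flanked by attB1 and attB2 sites at its 5′ and 3′ ends.

The payload is human stromal interaction molecule 1 (STIM1), an insert of about 2 kb, expressed as a YFP fusion. Rather than sitting at the extreme N-terminus, YFP is placed between the STIM1 signal peptide (residues 1–23) and the remainder of the protein (through residue 685). This should leave the signal sequence free to direct membrane insertion, with the fluorescent protein at the N-terminal end of the mature protein. The construct carries a D76A substitution, replacing aspartate 76 with alanine. From general knowledge, this residue lies in the N-terminal EF-hand calcium-binding motif of STIM1, and mutating it is commonly used to impair calcium binding and mimic the store-depleted state, although the record itself does not describe the functional consequence.

The associated publication identifies STIM as a calcium sensor required for calcium influx triggered by store depletion. The plasmid therefore fits live-cell fluorescence imaging of STIM1 localisation and studies of store-operated calcium entry, likely compared with a wild-type YFP-STIM1 construct.
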