Addgene plasmid #18859: pEX-SP-YFP-STIM1(D76A)
Depositing lab: Tobias Meyer. Depositing organization: Stanford University. Publication: STIM is a Ca2+ sensor essential for Ca2+-store-depletion-triggered Ca2+ influx. Liou J, Kim ML, Heo WD, Jones JT, Myers JW, Ferrell JE, Meyer T. Curr Biol. 2005 Jul 12. 15(13):1235-41. 10.1016/j.cub.2005.05.055 PubMed 16005298.
Backbone
  Vector backbone: Gateway destination
  Backbone manufacturer: Invitrogen
  Backbone size w/o insert (bp): 5000
  Vector type: Mammalian Expression
  Selectable markers: Neomycin (select with G418)
Growth in bacteria
  Bacterial resistance: Kanamycin, 50 μg/mL
  Growth temperature: 37°C
  Growth strain: DH5alpha
  Copy number: Unknown
Gene/Insert
  Gene/Insert name: Stromal interaction molecule 1 (alt name: STIM1)
  Species: H. sapiens (human)
  Insert size (bp): 1995
  Mutation: D76A mutation - changed aspartate 76 to alanine. YFP is inserted between residues 1-23 (signal peptide) and residues 23-685 of STIM1. Lab plasmid MK2007.
  GenBank ID: NM_003156
  Entrez Gene: STIM1 (a.k.a. D11S4896E, GOK, IMD10, STRMK, TAM, TAM1)
  Tag / fusion protein: YFP (N terminal on backbone)
  Cloning method: Gateway Cloning; 5′ cloning site attB1 (unknown if destroyed); 3′ cloning site attB2 (unknown if destroyed)
  Sequencing primers: 5′ n/a; 3′ n/a
Terms and licenses: Academic/Nonprofit Terms; Industry Terms: Not Available to Industry
How to cite: pEX-SP-YFP-STIM1(D76A) was a gift from Tobias Meyer (Addgene plasmid # 18859 ; http://n2t.net/addgene:18859 ; RRID:Addgene_18859)
